Addgene plasmid #137114: pFLinkC-XE
Purpose: (Empty Backbone) iFLinkC Linker cloning
Depositing lab: Viktor Stein. Depositing organization: Technische Universitaet Darmstadt. Publication: iFLinkC: an iterative functional linker cloning strategy for the combinatorial assembly and recombination of linker peptides with functional domains. Grawe A, Ranglack J, Weyrich A, Stein V. Nucleic Acids Res. 2020 Jan 11. pii: 5700546. doi: 10.1093/nar/gkz1210. PubMed 31925441.
Backbone
  Vector backbone: pFLinkC-XE
  Vector type: Synthetic Biology
Growth in bacteria
  Bacterial resistance: Ampicillin, 100 μg/mL
  Growth temperature: 37°C
  Growth strain: DH5alpha
  Copy number: High Copy
Gene/Insert
  Gene/Insert name: mNeongreen-(GGS)2-Cfa(N)
  Species: Synthetic
  Cloning method: Gibson Cloning
Terms and licenses: Academic/Nonprofit Terms; Industry Terms: Not Available to Industry
Depositor comments: mNeongreen as negative selection marker
How to cite: pFLinkC-XE was a gift from Viktor Stein (Addgene plasmid # 137114 ; http://n2t.net/addgene:137114 ; RRID:Addgene_137114)
