[The description below was written by a language model from this plasmid's Addgene catalogue record and pLannotate feature annotations shown in this document.]
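Description:
pFLinkC-XE is a small (about 3.3 kb) high-copy bacterial plasmid that serves as an empty entry backbone for iFLinkC, an iterative functional linker cloning scheme for combinatorially assembling and recombining linker peptides with functional protein domains. It is classed as a synthetic biology vector, replicates in E. coli from a ColE1/pUC-type origin, and is selected with ampicillin through a β-lactamase gene driven by its own bla promoter. A short fragment annotated as part of a tetracycline efflux gene spans the sequence origin on the reverse strand. It appears to be a backbone remnant, not a working marker, since the record lists only ampicillin resistance.

The cloning region holds a placeholder cassette, mNeonGreen-(GGS)2-Cfa(N), which was installed by Gibson assembly. A T7 promoter sits upstream of the mNeonGreen coding sequence, a bright, fast-maturing monomeric green/yellow fluorescent protein. This is followed by a short flexible glycine-serine linker and then the N-terminal half of the synthetic Cfa split intein. The annotation tool labels the intein portion as a dnaE-N fragment from Synechocystis because of its homology to natural DnaE split inteins, whereas the catalogue lists the insert as synthetic. The cassette is closed by tandem rrnB T1 and T7Te transcription terminators.

According to the depositor, mNeonGreen acts as a negative selection marker: clones in which it has been replaced by a linker or domain of interest should lose fluorescence, so unmodified vector can be told apart from recombinants. The record does not list the restriction sites or the exact mechanics of the iterative assembly steps, nor does it explain the "XE" designation.
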