Features (pLannotate 1.2.2; 9 found; start..end, strand, type, name):
     60..78      +  promoter       T7 promoter: promoter for bacteriophage T7 RNA polymerase
    146..850     +  CDS            mNeonGreen: mNeonGreen is a basic (constitutively fluorescent) green/yellow fluorescent protein published in 2013, derived from Branchiostoma lanceolatum. It is reported to be a very rapidly-maturing monomer with moderate acid sensitivity.
    869..1150    +  CDS            dnaE-N (fragment): DPO3A_SYNY3 - Experimental evidence at protein level: Swiss-Prot protein existence level 1. DNA polymerase III is a complex, multichain enzyme responsible for most of the replicative synthesis in bacteria. This DNA polymerase also exhibits 3' to 5' exonuclease activity. The alpha chain is the DNA polymerase (By similarity). From Synechocystis sp. (strain PCC 6803 / Kazusa).
   1206..1249    +  terminator     rrnB T1 terminator: Escherichia coli rrnB; transcription terminator T1 from the E. coli rrnB gene
   1290..1317    +  terminator     T7Te terminator: phage T7 early transcription terminator
   1453..1557    +  promoter       AmpR promoter: bla
   1558..2418    +  CDS            AmpR: β-lactamase; bla; confers resistance to ampicillin, carbenicillin, and related antibiotics
   2584..3171    +  rep_origin     ori: high-copy-number ColE1/pMB1/pBR322/pUC origin of replication
   3283..31      -  CDS            TcR (fragment) (across the origin): tetracycline efflux protein; tet; confers resistance to tetracycline
>Addgene plasmid #137114 | pFLinkC-XE | addgene full sequence | sequence record 271257 | Addgene NGS Result
GCCGGCCACGATGCGTCCGGCGTAGAGGATCGAGATCTCGATCCCGCGAAATTCTAGAGTAATACGACTC
ACTATAGGGAGAAATAATTTTGTTTAACTTTAAAAAAAAAAAGAAGGAGAATAATCTATGGGGCACTGCA
TGGGGGTGTCCAAGGGAGAGGAGGATAATATGGCTTCCCTGCCGGCGACCCATGAACTTCATATCTTTGG
TTCGATCAACGGAGTGGACTTTGATATGGTTGGTCAAGGCACGGGAAACCCGAACGATGGGTATGAAGAG
TTGAATCTTAAATCGACAAAAGGGGATCTTCAATTCAGCCCTTGGATTCTGGTCCCGCATATCGGGTATG
GCTTCCACCAGTATTTACCATACCCGGACGGGATGTCTCCATTCCAGGCCGCTATGGTGGATGGCTCTGG
TTACCAAGTGCATCGCACCATGCAGTTCGAGGACGGAGCATCTCTTACTGTTAACTACCGTTATACCTAC
GAAGGATCACACATTAAGGGAGAAGCTCAGGTTAAAGGAACGGGATTTCCCGCTGACGGACCCGTAATGA
CTAATAGCCTGACAGCTGCCGACTGGTGTCGCAGTAAGAAAACTTATCCTAACGACAAAACGATTATCTC
GACGTTCAAATGGTCTTACACGACTGGAAATGGGAAGCGCTACCGTAGCACGGCCCGCACGACGTACACC
TTTGCCAAACCGATGGCGGCTAACTATCTGAAGAATCAACCCATGTATGTTTTTCGTAAAACAGAATTGA
AACATAGTAAGACTGAACTGAACTTCAAGGAGTGGCAAAAAGCATTTACGGACGTGATGGGGATGGATGA
GTTATATAAAGGTGGATCCGGAGGTAGCTGTCTGAGCTACGACACTGAAATCCTGACGGTAGAATACGGG
TTCCTTCCCATCGGTAAGATCGTTGAAGAACGTATCGAGTGTACTGTTTACACTGTGGACAAAAACGGGT
TCGTCTATACGCAGCCGATTGCACAATGGCATAATCGCGGCGAACAAGAGGTTTTTGAGTATTGCCTGGA
GGACGGCAGTATCATTCGCGCCACTAAAGATCATAAATTTATGACGACCGATGGTCAGATGTTGCCTATT
GATGAAATCTTCGAACGTGGGCTTGACTTGAAACAAGTTGATGGCTTACCAGGCATTGCATAAGCTAGCC
GATTCCAGGCATCAAATAAAACGAAAGGCCCAGTCTTTCGACTGAGCCTTTCGTTTTATCTGTTGTTTGT
CGGTGAACGCTCTCTACTAGAGTCACACTGGCTCACCTTCGGGTGGGCCTTTCTGCGTTTATACTCCGGG
AGCTGCATGTGTCAGAGGTTTAACGAAAGGGCCTCGTGATACGCCTATTTTTATAGGTTAATGTCATGAT
AATAATGGTTTCTTAGACGTCAGGTGGCAGGCTTACTTTTCGGGGAAATGTGCGCGGAACCCCTATTTGT
TTATTTTTCTAAATACATTCAAATATGTATCCGCTCATGAGACAATAACCCTGATAAATGCTTCAATAAT
ATTGAAAAAGGAAGAGTATGAGTATTCAACATTTCCGTGTCGCCCTTATTCCCTTTTTTGCGGCATTTTG
CCTTCCTGTTTTTGCTCACCCAGAAACGCTGGTGAAAGTAAAAGATGCTGAAGATCAGTTGGGTGCACGA
GTGGGTTACATCGAACTGGATCTCAACAGCGGTAAGATCCTTGAGAGTTTTCGCCCCGAAGAACGTTTTC
CAATGATGAGCACTTTTAAAGTTCTGCTATGTGGCGCGGTATTATCCCGTATTGACGCCGGGCAAGAGCA
ACTCGGTCGCCGCATACACTATTCTCAGAATGACTTGGTTGAGTACTCACCAGTCACAGAAAAGCATCTT
ACGGATGGCATGACAGTAAGAGAATTATGTAGTGCTGCCATAACCATGAGTGATAACACAGCGGCCAACT
TACTTCTGACAACGATCGGAGGACCGAAGGAGCTAACCGCTTTTTTGCACAACATGGGGGATCATGTAAC
TCGCCTTGATCGTTGGGAACCGGAGCTGAATGAAGCCATACCAAACGACGAGCGTGACACCACGATGCCT
GTAGCGATGGCAACAACGTTGCGCAAACTATTAACTGGCGAACTACTTACTCTAGCTTCCCGGCAACAAT
TAATAGACTGGATGGAGGCGGATAAAGTTGCAGGACCACTTCTTCGCTCAGCACTTCCAGCTGGTTGGTT
TATTGCTGATAAATCTGGAGCCGGTGAGCGTGGATCTCGCGGTATCATAGCAGCACTGGGGCCAGATGGT
AAGCCCTCCCGTATCGTAGTTATCTACACGACGGGGAGTCAGGCAACTATGGATGAACGAAATAGACAGA
TCGCTGAGATAGGTGCCTCACTGATTAAGCATTGGTAACTGTCAGACCAAGTTTACTCATATATACTTTG
AATTCAAACTTCATTTTTAATTTAAAAGGATCTAGGTGAAGATCCTTTTTGATAATCTCATGACCAAAAT
CCCTTAACGTGAGTTTTCGTTCCACTGAGCGTCAGACCCCGTAGAAAAGATCAAAGGATCTTCTTGAGAT
CCTTTTTTTCTGCGCGTAATCTGCTGCTTGCAAACAAAAAAACCACCGCTACCAGCGGTGGTTTGTTTGC
CGGATCAAGAGCTACCAACTCTTTTTCCGAAGGTAACTGGCTTCAGCAGAGCGCAGATACCAAATACTGT
TCTTCTAGTGTAGCCGTAGTTAGGCCACCACTTCAAGAACTCTGTAGCACCGCCTACATACCTCGCTCTG
CTAATCCTGTTACCAGTGGCTGCTGCCAGTGGCGATAAGTCGTGTCTTACCGGGTTGGACTCAAGACGAT
AGTTACCGGATAAGGCGCAGCGGTCGGGCTGAACGGGGGGTTCGTGCACACAGCCCAGCTTGGAGCGAAC
GACCTACACCGAACTGAGATACCTACAGCGTGAGCTATGAGAAAGCGCCACGCTTCCCGAAGGGAGAAAG
GCGGACAGGTATCCGGTAAGCGGCAGGGTCGGAACAGGAGAGCGCACGAGGGAGCTTCCAGGGGGAAACG
CCTGGTATCTTTATAGTCCTGTCGGGTTTCGCCACCTCTGACTTGAGCGTCGATTTTTGTGATCTCGTCA
GGGGGGCGGAGCCTATGGAAAAACGCCAGCAACGCGGCCTTTTTACGGTTCCTGGCCTTTTGCTGGCCTT
TTGCTCACATGTTCTTTCCTGCGTTATCCCCTGATTCTGTGGATAACCGTATTACCGCCAATTGATGTCG
GCGATATAGGCGCCAGCAACCGCACCTGTGGCGCCGGTGAT
